Addgene plasmid #68895: pMM725
Purpose: IPTG-inducible CRISPRi vector targeting NanoLuc (NL3), constiutive NanoLuc, pNBU2 backbone, AmpR
Depositing lab: Timothy Lu & Christopher Voigt. Depositing organization: Massachusetts Institute of Technology. Publication: Programming a Human Commensal Bacterium, Bacteroides thetaiotaomicron, to Sense and Respond to Stimuli in the Murine Gut Microbiota. Mimee M, Tucker AC, Voigt CA, Lu TK. Cell Syst. 2015 Jul 29;1(1):62-71. doi: 10.1016/j.cels.2015.06.001. PubMed 26918244.
Backbone
  Vector backbone: pExchange-tdk
  Total vector size (bp): 11777
  Selectable markers: Erythromycin in Bacteroides
Growth in bacteria
  Bacterial resistance: Ampicillin, 100 μg/mL
  Growth temperature: 37°C
  Growth strain: Pir1
  Copy number: Low Copy
Gene/Insert 1
  Gene/Insert name: dCas9
  Insert size (bp): 4107
Gene/Insert 2
  Gene/Insert name: LacI
  Insert size (bp): 1092
Gene/Insert 3
  Gene/Insert name: sgRNA
  Insert size (bp): 102
Gene/Insert 4
  Gene/Insert name: NanoLuc
  Insert size (bp): 516
Terms and licenses: Academic/Nonprofit Terms; Industry Terms: Not Available to Industry
How to cite: pMM725 was a gift from Timothy Lu & Christopher Voigt (Addgene plasmid # 68895 ; http://n2t.net/addgene:68895 ; RRID:Addgene_68895)
