[The description below was written by a language model from this plasmid's Addgene catalogue record and pLannotate feature annotations shown in this document.]
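Description:
pMM725 is an IPTG-inducible CRISPR interference vector built for the human gut commensal Bacteroides thetaiotaomicron. The purpose line describes it as a pNBU2-type backbone, whereas the backbone field lists pExchange-tdk; the record does not resolve this, and no integrase or attachment site is annotated in the feature table. The listed size (11,777 bp) also differs slightly from the annotated sequence (11,677 nt). The plasmid replicates from the R6K γ origin, which depends on the pi initiator protein and therefore requires a pir-expressing E. coli host, where it is kept at low copy under ampicillin selection (AmpR, β-lactamase). An incP oriT with an adjacent traJ fragment allows conjugative mobilisation from E. coli into Bacteroides. There, selection is by erythromycin, consistent with the annotated erm-family rRNA methylase gene.

The payload combines four parts. A lacI gene supplies the lac repressor. Two lac operator fragments lie immediately upstream of the Streptococcus pyogenes dCas9 coding sequence (D10A/H840A, nuclease-dead), so dCas9 expression is repressed until IPTG is added. The promoters themselves are not named in the record. Downstream of dCas9 is an sgRNA cassette with the S. pyogenes guide scaffold; the guide, designated NL3, targets NanoLuc. A constitutively expressed NanoLuc gene, annotated through its similarity to the Oplophorus luciferase catalytic subunit, sits on the opposite strand as the built-in target and reporter. Adding IPTG should therefore load dCas9 with the guide, block NanoLuc transcription and lower luminescence. This gives a self-contained test of inducible, programmable gene knockdown in Bacteroides, as part of a genetic toolkit for engineering this organism to sense and respond to stimuli in the murine gut.
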