Features (pLannotate 1.2.2; 11 found; start..end, strand, type, name):
    326..1408    +  CDS            lacI: lac repressor; lacI; The lac repressor binds to the lac operator to inhibit transcription in E. coli. This inhibition can be relieved by adding lactose or isopropyl-β-D-thiogalactopyranoside (IPTG).
   3355..4083    -  CDS            ermC': ERM_BACIU - Experimental evidence at protein level: Swiss-Prot protein existence level 1. This protein produces a dimethylation of the adenine residue at position 2085 in 23S rRNA, resulting in reduced affinity between ribosomes and macrolide-lincosamide-streptogramin B antibiotics. From Bacillus subtilis.
   4571..5431    +  CDS            AmpR: β-lactamase; bla; confers resistance to ampicillin, carbenicillin, and related antibiotics
   5484..5529    -  CDS            traJ (fragment): oriT-recognizing protein; traJ
   5562..5671    -  oriT           oriT: incP origin of transfer
   5842..6230    +  rep_origin     R6K γ ori: γ replication origin from E. coli plasmid R6K; requires the R6K initiator protein pi for replication
   6382..6903    -  CDS            LUCI_OPLGR (fragment): Experimental evidence at protein level: Swiss-Prot protein existence level 1. Catalytic subunit of oplophorus-luciferin 2-monooxygenase. Oxidoreductase that converts coelenterazine (the oplophorus luciferin) to coelenteramide under emission of blue light with a maximum at 454 nm. Is also active with bisdeoxycoelenterazine. From Oplophorus gracilirostris (Luminous shrimp).
   7160..7181    +  protein_bind   lac operator (fragment): The lac repressor binds to the lac operator to inhibit transcription in E. coli. This inhibition can be relieved by adding lactose or isopropyl-β-D-thiogalactopyranoside (IPTG). lac repressor encoded by lacI
   7194..7214    +  protein_bind   lac operator (fragment): The lac repressor binds to the lac operator to inhibit transcription in E. coli. This inhibition can be relieved by adding lactose or isopropyl-β-D-thiogalactopyranoside (IPTG). lac repressor encoded by lacI
   7257..11363   +  CDS            dCas9: catalytically dead mutant of the Cas9 endonuclease from the Streptococcus pyogenes Type II CRISPR/Cas system RNA-guided DNA-binding protein that lacks endonuclease activity due to the D10A mutation in the RuvC catalytic domain and the H840A mutation in the HNH catalytic domain
  11523..11598   +  misc_RNA       gRNA scaffold: guide RNA scaffold for the Streptococcus pyogenes CRISPR/Cas9 system
>Addgene plasmid #68895 | pMM725 | depositor full sequence | sequence record 121382 | pMM725 sequence 11677 bps
TCAGCCTTGATCTGGAAGAAGCAATGAAAGCTGCTGTTAAGTCTCCGAATCAGGTATTGTTCCTGACAGG
TGTATTCCCATCCGGTAAACGCGGATACTTTGCAGTTGATCTGACTCAGGAATAAATTATAAATTAAGGT
AAGAAGATTGTAGGATAAGCTAATGAAATAGAAAAAGGATGCCGTCACACAACTTGTCGGCATTCTTTTT
TGTTTTATTAGTTGAAAATATAGTGAAAAAGTTGCCTAAATATGTATGTTAACAAATTATTTGTCGTAAC
TTTGCACTCCAAATCTGTTTTTAACATATGGCACTAGTGGTGAATGTGAAACCAGTAACGTTATACGATG
TCGCAGAGTATGCCGGTGTCTCTTATCAGACCGTTTCCCGCGTGGTGAACCAGGCCAGCCACGTTTCTGC
GAAAACGCGGGAAAAAGTGGAAGCGGCGATGGCGGAGCTGAATTACATTCCCAACCGCGTGGCACAACAA
CTGGCGGGCAAACAGTCGTTGCTGATTGGCGTTGCCACCTCCAGTCTGGCCCTGCACGCGCCGTCGCAAA
TTGTCGCGGCGATTAAATCTCGCGCCGATCAACTGGGTGCCAGCGTGGTGGTGTCGATGGTAGAACGAAG
CGGCGTCGAAGCCTGTAAAGCGGCGGTGCACAATCTTCTCGCGCAACGCGTCAGTGGGCTGATCATTAAC
TATCCGCTGGATGACCAGGATGCCATTGCTGTGGAAGCTGCCTGCACTAATGTTCCGGCGTTATTTCTTG
ATGTCTCTGACCAGACACCCATCAACAGTATTATTTTCTCCCATGAGGACGGTACGCGACTGGGCGTGGA
GCATCTGGTCGCATTGGGTCACCAGCAAATCGCGCTGTTAGCGGGCCCATTAAGTTCTGTCTCGGCGCGT
CTGCGTCTGGCTGGCTGGCATAAATATCTCACTCGCAATCAAATTCAGCCGATAGCGGAACGGGAAGGCG
ACTGGAGTGCCATGTCCGGTTTTCAACAAACCATGCAAATGCTGAATGAGGGCATCGTTCCCACTGCGAT
GCTGGTTGCCAACGATCAGATGGCGCTGGGCGCAATGCGCGCCATTACCGAGTCCGGGCTGCGCGTTGGT
GCGGATATCTCGGTAGTGGGATACGACGATACCGAGGACAGCTCATGTTATATCCCGCCGTTAACCACCA
TCAAACAGGATTTTCGCCTGCTGGGGCAAACCAGCGTGGACCGCTTGCTGCAACTCTCTCAGGGCCAGGC
GGTGAAGGGCAATCAGCTGTTGCCCGTCTCACTGGTGAAAAGAAAAACCACCCTGGCGCCCAATACGCAA
ACCGCCTCTCCCCGCGCGTTGGCCGATTCATTAATGCAGCTGGCACGACAGGTTTCCCGACTGGAAAGCG
GGCAGTGAGCTTTCCTCGGTACCAAATTCCAGAAAAGAGGCCTCCCGAAAGGGGGGCCTTTTTTCGTTTT
GGTCCTACTTGTGCCTGTTCTATTTCCGAACCGACCGCTTGTATGAATCCATCAAAATTCGTTTTCTCTA
TGTTGGATTCCTTGTTGCTCATATTGTGATGATAATTTCTACAAATATAGTCATTGGTAACTATCTATGA
AACTGTTTGATACTTTTATAGTTGATTAAACTTGTTCATGGCATTTGCCTTAATATCATCCGCTATGTCA
ATGTAGGGTTTCATAGCTTTGTAGTCGCTGTGTCCCGTCCATTTCATGACCACCTGTGCCGGGATTCCGA
GAGCCAGCGCATTGCAGATGAATGTCCTTCTTCCTGCATGGGTACTGAGCAAAGCGTATTTGGGTGTGAC
TTCATCAATACGTTCATTTCCCTTGTAGTAGGTTTCCCGTACAGGCTCGTTGATTTCTGCCAGTTCGCCC
AGCTCTTTCAGGTAATCGTTCATCTTCTGGTTGCTGATGACGGGCAGAGCCATGTAATTCTCGAAATGGA
TGTCCTTGTATTTGTCCAGTATGGCTTTGCTGTATTTGTTCAGTTCAATCGTCAGGCTGTCGGCAGTCTT
GACTGTGGTTATTTCGATGTGGTCGGACTTCACATCGCTTCTTTTCAGATTGCGAACATCCGAATACCGC
AAACTCGTAAAGCAGCAGAACAGGAAAACATCACGCACACGTTCCAGGTATTGCTTATCCTTGGGTATCT
GGTAGTCTTTCAGCTTGTTCAGTTCATCCCAAGTCAGGAAGATTACTTTTTTCGAGGTGGTTTTCAGTTT
CGGTTTGAACGTATCGTATGCAATGTTCTGATGATGTCCTTTCTTGAAGCTCCAGCGCAGGAACCATTTG
AGGAATCCCATTTGCTTGCCGATGGTGCTGTTTCTCATATCCTTGGTGTCACGCAGGAAGTTGACGTATT
CGTTCAATCCAAACTCGTTGAAATAGTTGAACGTTGCATCCTCCTTGAACTCTTTGAGGTGGTTCCTCAC
TGCTGCAAATTTTTCATAGGTGGATGCCGTCCAGTTATTCTGGTTACCGCACTCTTTTACAAACTCATCG
AACACCTCCCAAAAGCTGACAGGGGCTTCTTCCGGCTGTTCTTCGCTGGTGTCTTTCATTCTCATGTTGA
AAGCTTCCTTCAACTGTTGGGTCGTTGGCATGACCTCCTGCACCTCAAATTCCTTGAAAATATTCTGGAT
TTCGGCATAGTATTTCAGCAAGTCCGTATTGATTTCGGCTGCACTTTGCTTTAGCTTGTTGGTACATCCG
CTCTTTACCCGCTGCTTATCTGCATCCCATTTGGCTACGTCAATCCGGTAGCCCGTTGTAAACTCGATGC
GTTGGCTGGCAAAGATGACACGCATACGGATGGGTACGTTCTCTACGATTGGCACACCGTTCTTTTTCCG
GCTCTCCAATGCAAAAATGATGTTGCGCTTGATATTCATAATTGGGTGCGTTTGAAATTCTACACCCAAA
TATACACCCAATTATTGAGATAGCAAAAGACATTTAGAAACATTTACTTTTACTCTATATTGTAATTTAC
ACTTGATTATCAGTCGTTTGCAGTCTTATGATATTCTGTGAAAGTATAAGTTCGAGAGCCTGTCTCTCCG
CAAAAAACGCTGAAAATCAGCAGATTGCAAAACAAACACCCTGTTTTACACCCAAGAATGTAAAGTCGGC
TGTTTTTGTTTTATTTAAGATAATACAACCACTACATAATAAAAGAGTAGCGATATTAAAAGAATCCGAT
GAGAAAAGACTAATATTTATCTATCCATTCAGTTTGATTTTTCAGGACTTTACATCGTCCTGAAAGTATT
TGTTGGTACCGGTACCGAGGACGCGTAAACATTTACAGTTGCATGTGGCCTATTGTTTTTAGCCGTTAAA
TATTTTATAACTATTAAATAGCGATACAAATTGTTCGAAACTAATATTGTTTATATCATATATTCTCGCA
TGTTTTAAAGCTTTATTAAATTGATTTTTTGTAAACAGTTTTTCGTACTCTTTGTTAACCCATTTCATTA
CAAAAGTTTCATATTTTTTTCTCTCTTTAAATGCCATTTTTGCTGGCTTTCTTTTTAATACAATTAATGT
GCTATCCACTTTAGGTTTTGGATGGAAATAATACCTAGGAATTTTTGCTAATATAGAAATATCTACCTCT
GCCATTAACAGCAATGCTAGTGATCTGTTTGTATCTAATAACATTTTAGCAAAACCATATTCCACTATTA
AATAACTTATTGTGGCTGAACTTTCAAAAACAATTTTTCGAATTATATTTGTGCTTATGTTGTAAGGTAT
GCTGCCAAATATTTTATATGGATTGTGGCTAGGAAATGTAAATTTCAGTATATCATCATTTACTATTTGA
TAGTTAGGATAATTTAAGAGCTTATTACGAGTTACCTCACATAATTTAGAATCAATTTCTATCGCCGTTA
CAAAATTACATCTCTTTACCAATCCAGCAGTAAAATGACCTTTCCCTGCACCTATTTCAAAGATGTTATC
TTTTTCATCTAAACTTATGCAATTCATTATTTTTTCTATGTGATATTTTGAAGTAATAAAATTTTGACTA
TCTTTTATATTTACTTTGTTCATTATAACCTCTCCTTAATTTATTGCATCTCTTTTCGAATATTTATGTT
TTTTGAGAAAAGAACGTACTCATGGTTCATCCCGATATGCGTATCGGTCTGTATATCAGCAACTTTCTAT
GTGTTTCAACTACAATAGTCATCTATTCTCATCTTTCTGAGTCCACCCCCTGCAAAGCCCCTCTTTACGA
CATAAAAATTCGGTCGGAAAAGGTATGCAAAAGATGTTTCTCTCTTTAAGAGAAACTCTTCGGGATGCAA
AAATATGAAAATAACTCCAATTCACCAAATTATATAGCGACTTTTTTACAAAATGCTAAAATTTGTTGAT
TTCCGTCAAGCAATTGTTGAGCAAAAATGTCTTTTACGATAAAATGATACCTCAATATCAACTGTTTAGC
AAAACGATATTTCTCTTAAAGAGAGAAACACCTTTTTGTTCACCAATCCCCGACTTTTAATCCCGCGGCC
ATGATTGAAAAAGGAAGAGTATGAGTATTCAACATTTCCGTGTCGCCCTTATTCCCTTTTTTGCGGCATT
TTGCCTTCCTGTTTTTGCTCACCCAGAAACGCTGGTGAAAGTAAAAGATGCTGAAGATCAGTTGGGTGCA
CGAGTGGGTTACATCGAACTGGATCTCAACAGCGGTAAGATCCTTGAGAGTTTTCGCCCCGAAGAACGTT
TTCCAATGATGAGCACTTTTAAAGTTCTGCTATGTGGCGCGGTATTATCCCGTATTGACGCCGGGCAAGA
GCAACTCGGTCGCCGCATACACTATTCTCAGAATGACTTGGTTGAGTACTCACCAGTCACAGAAAAGCAT
CTTACGGATGGCATGACAGTAAGAGAATTATGCAGTGCTGCCATAACCATGAGTGATAACACTGCGGCCA
ACTTACTTCTGACAACGATCGGAGGACCGAAGGAGCTAACCGCTTTTTTGCACAACATGGGGGATCATGT
AACTCGCCTTGATCGTTGGGAACCGGAGCTGAATGAAGCCATACCAAACGACGAGCGTGACACCACGATG
CCTGTAGCAATGGCAACAACGTTGCGCAAACTATTAACTGGCGAACTACTTACTCTAGCTTCCCGGCAAC
AATTAATAGACTGGATGGAGGCGGATAAAGTTGCAGGACCACTTCTGCGCTCGGCCCTTCCGGCTGGCTG
GTTTATTGCTGATAAATCTGGAGCCGGTGAGCGTGGGTCTCGCGGTATCATTGCAGCACTGGGGCCAGAT
GGTAAGCCCTCCCGTATCGTAGTTATCTACACGACGGGGAGTCAGGCAACTATGGATGAACGAAATAGAC
AGATCGCTGAGATAGGTGCCTCACTGATTAAGCATTGGTAACTGTCAGACCAAGTTTACTCATAACGCGT
CAATTCGAGGGGGATCAATTCCGTGATAGGTGGGCTGCCCTTCCTGGTTGGCTTGGTTTCATCAGCCATC
CGCTTGCCCTCATCTGTTACGCCGGCGGTAGCCGGCCAGCCTCGCAGAGCAGGATTCCCGTTGAGCACCG
CCAGGTGCGAATAAGGGACAGTGAAGAAGGAACACCCGCTCGCGGGTGGGCCTACTTCACCTATCCTGCC
CGGCTGACGCCGTTGGATACACCAAGGAAAGTCTACACGAACCCTTTGGCAAAATCCTGTATATCGTGCG
AAAAAGGATGGATATACCGAAAAAATCGCTATAATGACCCCGAAGCAGGGTTATGCAGCGGAAAACGGAA
TTGATCCGGCCACGATGCGTCCGGCGTAGAGGATCTGAAGATCAGCAGTTCAACCTGTTGATAGTACGTA
CTAAGCTCTCATGTTTCACGTACTAAGCTCTCATGTTTAACGTACTAAGCTCTCATGTTTAACGAACTAA
ACCCTCATGGCTAACGTACTAAGCTCTCATGGCTAACGTACTAAGCTCTCATGTTTCACGTACTAAGCTC
TCATGTTTGAACAATAAAATTAATATAAATCAGCAACTTAAATAGCCTCTAAGGTTTTAAGTTTTATAAG
AAAAAAAAGAATATATAAGGCTTTTAAAGCTTTTAAGGTTTAACGGTTGTGGACAACAAGCCAGGGATGT
AACGCACTGAGAAGCCCTTAGAGCCTCTCAAAGCAATTTTGAGTGACACAGGAACACTTAACGGCTGACA
TGGGAATTCCCCTCCACCGCGGTGGGTTCCATCACTGGAAGATAGGCAATTAGTAGAAGCAATTTGATTA
GTAATCTAAAAGCACTCCGATAACGATTAGAGTGCTTTTAGATTGTTTATCATTAATTATCAAAGCAAGT
GCAGTTCATTATGCCAGGATGCGCTCGCACAGACGCCAACCCGTGACACCGTTGATGGTCACGCGGAACA
GCAGGCTGCCGTCCGGGTTAATCAGACGCTCGTCAATAATCTTATTGCCATTCCACAGGGTACCGGTGAC
GGTGATCTTTTTACCGTCAAAAACGGCAATGCCTTCATACGGACGGCCGAAATAGTCAATCATATTCGGG
GTCACACCATCAATCACCAGCGTACCGTAATGCAAGATAACCTTGAAGTGGTGATCGTCAACTGGGTAGA
CGACTTTAAAGATTTTCTCGATTTGACCCATTTGGTCACCGCTCAGGCCTTCGTACGGGATGATCACATG
AATATCAATTTTCAGACCGTTCTCGCCGGACAGAACGATGCGCTGAATCGGCGTCACGCTCACACCCAGG
TTCTGGAACAGAGAGCTTACGCCACCCTGTTCCAGGACTTGATCCAAATTATAACCCGCGGTCTGACGCC
AATCGCCAACAAAATCTTCCAGAGTAAAAACCATTTTATTCTTTTACCTTAATTCCGCAACACTATTATA
AAATATTTTTTTTAAGTACCTGAGCAACAAAAAGTTGCTCAGGATTTTGCCATGTCAGAGGATTCACTTA
ACTTAGTGTTGCAAAAAAATAATCAAACAAAACCTCATCAGGCATGGCAAAAATACAAATAAAATCCGAG
AAGCTCACTCCTTAGCACGTGGCCAGCATCTTAGCGTCGGTGGTTACAAAGAAAATTCGACAAACTGTTA
TTTTTCTATCTATTTATTTGAATTGTGAGCGGATAACAATTACCTTTGTCGGCAATTGTGAGCGGATAAC
AATTAAATAAAGATATTCTCGTCAAACAAATATAAATAATATAAACATGGATAAGAAATACTCAATAGGC
TTAGCTATCGGCACAAATAGCGTCGGATGGGCGGTGATCACTGATGAATATAAGGTTCCGTCTAAAAAGT
TCAAGGTTCTGGGAAATACAGACCGCCACAGTATCAAAAAAAATCTTATAGGGGCTCTTTTATTTGACAG
TGGAGAGACAGCGGAAGCGACTCGTCTCAAACGGACAGCTCGTAGAAGGTATACACGTCGGAAGAATCGT
ATTTGTTATCTACAGGAGATTTTTTCAAATGAGATGGCGAAAGTAGATGATAGTTTCTTTCATCGACTTG
AAGAGTCTTTTTTGGTGGAAGAAGACAAGAAGCATGAACGTCATCCTATTTTTGGAAATATAGTAGATGA
AGTTGCTTATCATGAGAAATATCCAACTATCTATCATCTGCGAAAAAAATTGGTAGATTCTACTGATAAA
GCGGATTTGCGCTTAATCTATTTGGCCTTAGCGCATATGATTAAGTTTCGTGGTCATTTTTTGATTGAGG
GAGATTTAAATCCTGATAATAGTGATGTGGACAAACTATTTATCCAGTTGGTACAAACCTACAATCAATT
ATTTGAAGAAAACCCTATTAACGCAAGTGGAGTAGATGCTAAAGCGATTCTTTCTGCACGATTGAGTAAA
TCAAGACGATTAGAAAATCTCATTGCTCAGCTCCCCGGTGAGAAGAAAAATGGCTTATTTGGGAATCTCA
TTGCTTTGTCATTGGGTTTGACCCCTAATTTTAAATCAAATTTTGATTTGGCAGAAGATGCTAAATTACA
GCTTTCAAAAGATACTTACGATGATGATTTAGATAATTTATTGGCGCAAATTGGAGATCAATATGCTGAT
TTGTTTTTGGCAGCTAAGAATTTATCAGATGCTATTTTACTTTCAGATATCCTAAGAGTAAATACTGAAA
TAACTAAGGCTCCCCTATCAGCTTCAATGATTAAACGCTACGATGAACATCATCAAGACTTGACTCTTTT
AAAAGCTTTAGTTCGACAACAACTTCCAGAAAAGTATAAAGAAATCTTTTTTGATCAATCAAAAAACGGA
TATGCAGGTTATATTGATGGGGGAGCTAGCCAAGAAGAATTTTATAAATTTATCAAACCAATTTTAGAAA
AAATGGATGGTACTGAGGAATTATTGGTGAAACTAAATCGTGAAGATTTGCTGCGCAAGCAACGGACCTT
TGACAACGGCTCTATTCCCCATCAAATTCACTTGGGTGAGCTGCATGCTATTTTGAGAAGACAAGAAGAC
TTTTATCCATTTTTAAAAGACAATCGTGAGAAGATTGAAAAAATCTTGACTTTTCGAATTCCTTATTATG
TTGGTCCATTGGCGCGTGGCAATAGTCGTTTTGCATGGATGACTCGGAAGTCTGAAGAAACAATTACCCC
ATGGAATTTTGAAGAAGTTGTCGATAAAGGTGCTTCAGCTCAATCATTTATTGAACGCATGACAAACTTT
GATAAAAATCTTCCAAATGAAAAAGTACTACCAAAACATAGTTTGCTTTATGAGTATTTTACGGTTTATA
ACGAATTGACAAAGGTCAAATATGTTACTGAAGGAATGCGAAAACCAGCATTTCTTTCAGGTGAACAGAA
GAAAGCCATTGTTGATTTACTCTTCAAAACAAATCGAAAAGTAACCGTTAAGCAATTAAAAGAAGATTAT
TTCAAAAAAATAGAATGTTTTGATAGTGTTGAAATTTCAGGAGTTGAAGATAGATTTAATGCTTCATTAG
GTACCTACCATGATTTGCTAAAAATTATTAAAGATAAAGATTTTTTGGATAATGAAGAAAATGAAGATAT
CTTAGAGGATATTGTTTTAACATTGACCTTATTTGAAGATAGGGAGATGATTGAGGAAAGACTTAAAACA
TATGCTCACCTCTTTGATGATAAGGTGATGAAACAGCTTAAACGTCGCCGTTATACTGGTTGGGGACGTT
TGTCTCGAAAATTGATTAATGGTATTAGGGATAAGCAATCTGGCAAAACAATATTAGATTTTTTGAAATC
AGATGGTTTTGCCAATCGCAATTTTATGCAGCTGATCCATGATGATAGTTTGACATTTAAAGAAGACATT
CAAAAAGCACAAGTGTCTGGACAAGGCGATAGTTTACATGAACATATTGCAAATTTAGCTGGTAGCCCTG
CTATTAAAAAAGGTATTTTACAGACTGTAAAAGTTGTTGATGAATTGGTCAAAGTAATGGGGCGGCATAA
GCCAGAAAATATCGTTATTGAAATGGCACGTGAAAATCAGACAACTCAAAAGGGCCAGAAAAATTCGCGA
GAGCGTATGAAACGAATCGAAGAAGGTATCAAAGAATTAGGAAGTCAGATTCTTAAAGAGCATCCTGTTG
AAAATACTCAATTGCAAAATGAAAAGCTCTATCTCTATTATCTCCAAAATGGAAGAGACATGTATGTGGA
CCAAGAATTAGATATTAATCGTTTAAGTGATTATGATGTCGATGCCATTGTTCCACAAAGTTTCCTTAAA
GACGATTCAATAGACAATAAGGTCTTAACGCGTTCTGATAAAAATCGTGGTAAATCGGATAACGTTCCAA
GTGAAGAAGTAGTCAAAAAGATGAAAAACTATTGGAGACAACTTCTAAACGCCAAGTTAATCACTCAACG
TAAGTTTGATAATTTAACGAAAGCTGAACGTGGAGGTTTGAGTGAACTTGATAAAGCTGGTTTTATCAAA
CGCCAATTGGTTGAAACTCGCCAAATCACTAAGCATGTGGCACAAATTTTGGATAGTCGCATGAATACTA
AATACGATGAAAATGATAAACTTATTCGAGAGGTTAAAGTGATTACCTTAAAATCTAAATTAGTTTCTGA
CTTCCGAAAAGATTTCCAATTCTATAAAGTACGTGAGATTAACAATTACCATCATGCCCATGATGCGTAT
CTAAATGCCGTCGTTGGAACTGCTTTGATTAAGAAATATCCAAAACTTGAATCGGAGTTTGTCTATGGTG
ATTATAAAGTTTATGATGTTCGTAAAATGATTGCTAAGTCTGAGCAAGAAATAGGCAAAGCAACCGCAAA
ATATTTCTTTTACTCTAATATCATGAACTTCTTCAAAACAGAAATTACACTTGCAAATGGAGAGATTCGC
AAACGCCCTCTAATCGAAACTAATGGGGAAACTGGAGAAATTGTCTGGGATAAAGGGCGAGATTTTGCCA
CAGTGCGCAAAGTATTGTCCATGCCCCAAGTCAATATTGTCAAGAAAACAGAAGTACAGACAGGCGGATT
CTCCAAGGAGTCAATTTTACCAAAAAGAAATTCGGACAAGCTTATTGCTCGTAAAAAAGACTGGGATCCA
AAAAAATATGGTGGTTTTGATAGTCCAACGGTAGCTTATTCAGTCCTAGTGGTTGCTAAGGTGGAAAAAG
GGAAATCGAAGAAGTTAAAATCCGTTAAAGAGTTACTAGGGATCACAATTATGGAAAGAAGTTCCTTTGA
AAAAAATCCGATTGACTTTTTAGAAGCTAAAGGATATAAGGAAGTTAAAAAAGACTTAATCATTAAACTA
CCTAAATATAGTCTTTTTGAGTTAGAAAACGGTCGTAAACGGATGCTGGCTAGTGCCGGAGAATTACAAA
AAGGAAATGAGCTGGCTCTGCCAAGCAAATATGTGAATTTTTTATATTTAGCTAGTCATTATGAAAAGTT
GAAGGGTAGTCCAGAAGATAACGAACAAAAACAATTGTTTGTGGAGCAGCATAAGCATTATTTAGATGAG
ATTATTGAGCAAATCAGTGAATTTTCTAAGCGTGTTATTTTAGCAGATGCCAATTTAGATAAAGTTCTTA
GTGCATATAACAAACATAGAGACAAACCAATACGTGAACAAGCAGAAAATATTATTCATTTATTTACGTT
GACGAATCTTGGAGCTCCCGCTGCTTTTAAATATTTTGATACAACAATTGATCGTAAACGATATACGTCT
ACAAAAGAAGTTTTAGATGCCACTCTTATCCATCAATCCATCACTGGTCTTTATGAAACACGCATTGATT
TGAGTCAGCTAGGAGGTGACTGAATTAATGCGGCTGCAATTTTTTTGGGCGGGGCCGCCCAAAAAAATCC
TAGCACCCTGCAGCAGTACTGCTTGACCATAAGAACAAAAAAACTTCCGATAAAGTTTGGAAGATAAAGC
TAAAAGTTCTTATCTTTGCAGTTCACGCTCACACCCAGGTTCGTTTTAGAGCTAGAAATAGCAAGTTAAA
ATAAGGCTAGTCCGTTATCAACTTGAAAAAGTGGCACCGAGTCGGTGCTTTTTTTCTAGATGATGATTAA
GGATCTTGCGTACAATTTGACGATCGTTTCACAGCATTTGTGCATTGGCTGCAACAA
