>Addgene plasmid #68895 | pMM725 | addgene partial sequence | sequence record 126165 | pGP704-R 5'-aacaagccagggatgtaacg-3'
TTGAGTGACACAGGAACACTTAACGGCTGACATGGGAATTCCCCTCCACCGCGGTGGGTTCCATCACTGG
AAGATAGGCAATTAGTAGAAGCAATTTGATTAGTAATCTAAAAGCACTCCGATAACGATTAGAGTGCTTT
TAGATTGTTTATCATTAATTATCAAAGCAAGTGCAGTTCATTATGCCAGGATGCGCTCGCACAGACGCCA
ACCCGTGACACCGTTGATGGTCACGCGGAACAGCAGGCTGCCGTCCGGGTTAATCAGACGCTCGTCAATA
ATCTTATTGCCATTCCACAGGGTACCGGTGACGGTGATCTTTTTACCGTCAAAAACGGCAATGCCTTCAT
ACGGACGGCCGAAATAGTCAATCATATTCGGGGTCACACCATCAATCACCAGCGTACCGTAATGCAAGAT
AACCTTGAAGTGGTGATCGTCAACTGGGTAGACGACTTTAAAGATTTTCTCGATTTGACCCATTTGGTCA
CCGCTCAGGCCTTCGTACGGGATGATCACATGAATATCAATTTTCAGACCGTTCTCGCCGGACAGAACGA
TGCGCTGAATCGGCGTCACGCTCACACCCAGGTTCTGGAACAGAGAGCTTACGCCACCCTGTTCCAGGAC
TTGATCCAAATTATAACCCGCGGTCTGACGCCAATCGCCAACAAAATCTTCCAGAGTAAAAACCATTTTA
TTCTTTTACCTTAATTCCGCAACACTATTATA
