>Addgene plasmid #68895 | pMM725 | addgene partial sequence | sequence record 126253 | StrepPyoCas9-5UTR-F 5'-CGGTGCCACTTTTTCAAGTTG-3'
AAACGAACCTGGGTGTGAGCGTGAACTGCAAAGATAAGAACTTTTAGCTTTATCTTCCAAACTTTATCGG
AAGTTTTTTTGTTCTTATGGTCAAGCAGTACTGCTGCAGGGTGCTAGGATTTTTTTGGGCGGCCCCGCCC
AAAAAAATTGCAGCCGCATTAATTCAGTCACCTCCTAGCTGACTCAAATCAATGCGTGTTTCATAAAGAC
CAGTGATGGATTGATGGATAAGAGTGGCATCTAAAACTTCTTTTGTAGACGTATATCGTTTACGATCAAT
TGTTGTATCAAAATATTTAAAAGCAGCGGGAGCTCCAAGATTCGTCAACGTAAATAAATGAATAATATTT
TCTGCTTGTTCACGTATTGGTTTGTCTCTATGTTTGTTATATGCACTAAGAACTTTATCTAAATTGGCAT
CTGCTAAAATAACACGCTTAGAAAATTCACTGATTTGCTCAATAATCTCATCTAAATAATGCTTATGCTG
CTCCACAAACAATTGTTTTTGTTCGTTATCTTCTGGACTACCCTTCAACTTTTCATAATGACTAGCTAAA
TATAAAAAATTCACATATTTGCTTGGCAGAGCCAGCTCATTTCCTTTTTGTAATTCTCCGGCACTAGCCA
GCATCCGTTTACGACCGTTTTCTAACTCAAAAAGACTATATTTAGGTAGTTTAATGATTAAGTCTTTTTT
AACTTCCTTATATCCTTTAGCTTCTAAAAAGTCAATCGGATT
