>Addgene plasmid #68895 | pMM725 | addgene partial sequence | sequence record 126255 | dCas9-R1 5'-TTTCAACCAATTGGCGTTTG-3'
TTCAGCTTTCGTTAAATTATCAAACTTACGTTGAGTGATTAACTTGGCGTTTAGAAGTTGTCTCCAATAG
TTTTTCATCTTTTTGACTACTTCTTCACTTGGAACGTTATCCGATTTACCACGATTTTTATCAGAACGCG
TTAAGACCTTATTGTCTATTGAATCGTCTTTAAGGAAACTTTGTGGAACAATGGCATCGACATCATAATC
ACTTAAACGATTAATATCTAATTCTTGGTCCACATACATGTCTCTTCCATTTTGGAGATAATAGAGATAG
AGCTTTTCATTTTGCAATTGAGTATTTTCAACAGGATGCTCTTTAAGAATCTGACTTCCTAATTCTTTGA
TACCTTCTTCGATTCGTTTCATACGCTCTCGCGAATTTTTCTGGCCCTTTTGAGTTGTCTGATTTTCACG
TGCCATTTCAATAACGATATTTTCTGGCTTATGCCGCCCCATTACTTTGACCAATTCATCAACAACTTTT
ACAGTCTGTAAAATACCTTTTTTAATAGCAGGGCTACCAGCTAAATTTGCAATATGTTCATGTAAACTAT
CGCCTTGTCCAGACACTTGTGCTTTTTGAATGTCTTCTTTAAATGTCAAACTATCATCATGGATCAGCTG
CATAAAATTGCGATTGGCAAAACCATCTGATTTCAAAAAATCTAATATTGTTTTGCCAGATTGCTTATCC
CTAATACCATTAATCAATTTTCGAGACAAACGTCCCCAACCAGTATAACGGCGACGTTTAAGCTGTTTCA
TCACCTTATCATCAAAGAGGTGAGCATATGT
